>Addgene plasmid #185853 | pIRTetR-GAL80 | addgene full sequence | sequence record 370762 | Addgene NGS Result
TTTACCTTCTGTATTAATCACATGTATATCGCGGCCGCCAGAAAGCGACCACCCAACTTTGGCTGATAAT
AGCGTATAAACAATGCATACTTTGTACGTTCAAAATACAATGCAGTAGATATATTTATGCATATTACATA
TAATACATATCACATAGGAAGCAACAGGCGCGTTGGACTTTTAATTTTCGAGGACCGCGAATCCTTACAT
CACACCCAATCCCCCACAAGTGATCCCCCACACACCATAGCTTCAAAATGTTTCTACTCCTTTTTTACTC
TTCCAGATTTTCTCGGACTCCGCGCATCGCCGTACCACTTCAAAACACCCAAGCACAGCATACTAAATTT
CCCCTCTTTCTTCCTCTAGGGTGTCGTTAATTACCCGTACTAAAGGTTTGGAAAAGAAAAAAGAGACCGC
CTCGTTTCTTTTTCTTCGTCGAAAAAGGCAATAAAAATTTTTATCACGTTCTACCTGAATCTAAGATTGG
GCCCTAACTCTATCATTGATAGAGTAATTGGTATCCCTATCAGTGATAGAGATAAGCGGGGGCGGTATCC
CTATCAGTGATAGAGAGGGCTTAACTCTATCATTGATAGAGTGCCGGCAATCCTCGAGCAGATTCTTTTT
CTTGAAAATTTTTTTTTTTGATTTTTTTCTCTTTCGATGACCTCCCATTGATATTTAAGTTAATAAACGG
TCTTCAATTTCTCAAGTTTCAGTTTCATTTTTCTTGTTCTATTACAACTTTTTTTACTTCTTGCTCATTA
GAAAGAAAGCATAGCAATCTAATCTAAGTTTTAATTACAAAACTAGTAAAATGGACTACAACAAGAGATC
TTCGGTCTCAACCGTGCCTAATGCAGCTCCCATAAGAGTCGGATTCGTCGGTCTCAACGCAGCCAAAGGA
TGGGCAATCAAGACACATTACCCCGCCATACTGCAACTATCGTCACAATTTCAAATCACTGCCTTATACA
GTCCAAAAATTGAGACTTCTATTGCCACCATCCAGCGTCTAAAATTGAGTAATGCCACTGCTTTTCCCAC
TTTAGAGTCATTTGCATCATCTTCCACTATAGATATGATAGTGATAGCTATCCAAGTGGCCAGTCATTAT
GACGTTGTTATGCCTCTCTTGGAATTCTCCAAAAATAATCCGAACCTCAAGTATCTTTTCGTAGAATGGG
CCCTTGCATGTTCACTAGATCAAGCCGAATCCATTTATAAGGCTGCTGCTGAACGTGGGGTTCAAACCAT
CATCTCTTTACAAGGTCGTAAATCACCATATATTTTGAGAGCAAAAGAATTAATATCTCAAGGCTATATC
GGCGACATTAATTCTATCGAGATTGCTGGAAATGGCGGTTGGTACGGCTACGAAAGGCCTGTTAAATCAC
CAAAATACATCTATGAAATCGGGAACGGTGTAGATCTGGTAACCACAACATTTGGTCACACAATCGATAT
TTTACAATACATGACAAGTTCGTACTTTTCCAGGATAAATGCAATGGTTTAAACGCATGCAAGCTTGGCG
TAATCATGGTCATAGCTGTTTCCTGTGTGAAATTGTTATCCGCTCACAATTCCACACAACATACGAGCCG
GAAGCATAAAGTGTAAAGCCTGGGGTGCCTAATGAGTGAGCTAACTCACATTAATTGCGTTGCGCTCACT
GCCCGCTTTCCAGTCGGGAAACCTGTCGTGCCAGCTGCATTAATGAATCGGCCAACGCGCGGGGAGAGGC
GGTTTGCGTATTGGGCGCTCTTCCGCTTCCTCGCTCACTGACTCGCTGCGCTCGGTCGTTCGGCTGCGGC
GAGCGGTATCAGCTCACTCAAAGGCGGTAATACGGTTATCCACAGAATCAGGGGATAACGCAGGAAAGAA
CATGTGAGCAAAAGGCCAGCAAAAGGCCAGGAACCGTAAAAAGGCCGCGTTGCTGGCGTTTTTCCATAGG
CTCCGCCCCCCTGACGAGCATCACAAAAATCGACGCTCAAGTCAGAGGTGGCGAAACCCGACAGGACTAT
AAAGATACCAGGCGTTTCCCCCTGGAAGCTCCCTCGTGCGCTCTCCTGTTCCGACCCTGCCGCTTACCGG
ATACCTGTCCGCCTTTCTCCCTTCGGGAAGCGTGGCGCTTTCTCATAGCTCACGCTGTAGGTATCTCAGT
TCGGTGTAGGTCGTTCGCTCCAAGCTGGGCTGTGTGCACGAACCCCCCGTTCAGCCCGACCGCTGCGCCT
TATCCGGTAACTATCGTCTTGAGTCCAACCCGGTAAGACACGACTTATCGCCACTGGCAGCAGCCACTGG
TAACAGGATTAGCAGAGCGAGGTATGTAGGCGGTGCTACAGAGTTCTTGAAGTGGTGGCCTAACTACGGC
TACACTAGAAGAACAGTATTTGGTATCTGCGCTCTGCTGAAGCCAGTTACCTTCGGAAAAAGAGTTGGTA
GCTCTTGATCCGGCAAACAAACCACCGCTGGTAGCGGTGGTTTTTTTGTTTGCAAGCAGCAGATTACGCG
CAGAAAAAAAGGATCTCAAGAAGATCCTTTGATCTTTTCTACGGGGTCTGACGCTCAGTGGAACGAAAAC
TCACGTTAAGGGATTTTGGTCATGAGATTATCAAAAAGGATCTTCACCTAGATCCTTTTAAATTAAAAAT
GAAGTTTTAAATCAATCTAAAGTATATATGAGTAAACTTGGTCTGACAGTTACCAATGCTTAATCAGTGA
GGCACCTATCTCAGCGATCTGTCTATTTCGTTCATCCATAGTTGCCTGACTCCCCGTCGTGTAGATAACT
ACGATACGGGAGGGCTTACCATCTGGCCCCAGTGCTGCAATGATACCGCGAGACCCACGCTCACCGGCTC
CAGATTTATCAGCAATAAACCAGCCAGCCGGAAGGGCCGAGCGCAGAAGTGGTCCTGCAACTTTATCCGC
CTCCATCCAGTCTATTAATTGTTGCCGGGAAGCTAGAGTAAGTAGTTCGCCAGTTAATAGTTTGCGCAAC
GTTGTTGCCATTGCTACAGGCATCGTGGTGTCACGCTCGTCGTTTGGTATGGCTTCATTCAGCTCCGGTT
CCCAACGATCAAGGCGAGTTACATGATCCCCCATGTTGTGCAAAAAAGCGGTTAGCTCCTTCGGTCCTCC
GATCGTTGTCAGAAGTAAGTTGGCCGCAGTGTTATCACTCATGGTTATGGCAGCACTGCATAATTCTCTT
ACTGTCATGCCATCCGTAAGATGCTTTTCTGTGACTGGTGAGTACTCAACCAAGTCATTCTGAGAATAGT
GTATGCGGCGACCGAGTTGCTCTTGCCCGGCGTCAATACGGGATAATACCGCGCCACATAGCAGAACTTT
AAAAGTGCTCATCATTGGAAAACGTTCTTCGGGGCGAAAACTCTCAAGGATCTTACCGCTGTTGAGATCC
AGTTCGATGTAACCCACTCGTGCACCCAACTGATCTTCAGCATCTTTTACTTTCACCAGCGTTTCTGGGT
GAGCAAAAACAGGAAGGCAAAATGCCGCAAAAAAGGGAATAAGGGCGACACGGAAATGTTGAATACTCAT
ACTCTTCCTTTTTCAATATTATTGAAGCATTTATCAGGGTTATTGTCTCATGAGCGGATACATATTTGAA
TGTATTTAGAAAAATAAACAAATAGGGGTTCCGCGCACATTTCCCCGAAAAGTGCCACCTGACGTCTAAG
AAACCATTATTATCATGACATTAACCTATAAAAATAGGCGTATCACGAGGCCCTTTCGTCTCGCGCGTTT
CGGTGATGACGGTGAAAACCTCTGACACATGCAGCTCCCGGAGACGGTCACAGCTTGTCTGTAAGCGGAT
GCCGGGAGCAGACAAGCCCGTCAGGGCGCGTCAGCGGGTGTTGGCGGGTGTCGGGGCTGGCTTAACTATG
CGGCATCAGAGCAGATTGTACTGAGAGTGCACCATATGCGGTGTGAAATACCGCACAGATGCGTAAGGAG
AAAATACCGCATCAGGCGCCATTCGCCATTCAGGCTGCGCAACTGTTGGGAAGGGCGATCGGTGCGGGCC
TCTTCGCTATTACGCCAGCTGGCGAAAGGGGGATGTGCTGCAAGGCGATTAAGTTGGGTAACGCCAGGGT
TTTCCCAGTCACGACGTTGTAAAACGACGGCCAGTGAATTCGTTTAAACCAACCTAAAGGTATTAACTTC
TTCACTATAAGAAAATCACACGAGCGCCCGGACGATGTCTCTGTTTAAATGGCGCAAGTTTTCCGCTTTG
TAATATATATTTATACCCCTTTCTTCTCTCCCCTGCAATATAATAGTTTAATTCTAATATTAATAATATC
CTATATTTTCTTCATTTACCGGCGCACTCTCGCCCGAACGACCTCAAAATGTCTGCTACATTCATAATAA
CCAAAAGCTCATAACAGGGTAATGAACCTGAATATATATACATCATTAATTCCATGGGTTTAGCTTGCCT
CGTCCCCGCCGGGTCACCCGGCCAGCGACATGGAGGCCCAGAATACCCTCCTTGACAGTCTTGACGTGCG
CAGCTCAGGGGCATGATGTGACTGTCGCCCGTACATTTAGCCCATACATCCCCATGTATAATCATTTGCA
TCCATACATTTTGATGGCCGCACGGCGCGAAGCAAAAATTACGGCTCCTCGCTGCAGACCTGCGAGCAGG
GAAACGCTCCCCTCACAGACGCGTTGAATTGTCCCCACGCCGCGCCCCTGTAGAGAAATATAAAAGGTTA
GGATTTGCCACTGAGGTTCTTCTTTCATATACTTCCTTTTAAAATCTTGCTAGGATACAGTTCTCACATC
ACATCCGAACATAAACAACCATGGGTAAGGAAAAGACTCACGTTTCGAGGCCGCGATTAAATTCCAACAT
GGATGCTGATTTATATGGGTATAAATGGGCTCGCGATAATGTCGGGCAATCAGGTGCGACAATCTATCGA
TTGTATGGGAAGCCCGATGCGCCAGAGTTGTTTCTGAAACATGGCAAAGGTAGCGTTGCCAATGATGTTA
CAGATGAGATGGTCAGACTAAACTGGCTGACGGAATTTATGCCTCTTCCGACCATCAAGCATTTTATCCG
TACTCCTGATGATGCATGGTTACTCACCACTGCGATCCCCGGCAAAACAGCATTCCAGGTATTAGAAGAA
TATCCTGATTCAGGTGAAAATATTGTTGATGCGCTGGCAGTGTTCCTGCGCCGGTTGCATTCGATTCCTG
TTTGTAATTGTCCTTTTAACAGCGATCGCGTATTTCGTCTCGCTCAGGCGCAATCACGAATGAATAACGG
TTTGGTTGATGCGAGTGATTTTGATGACGAGCGTAATGGCTGGCCTGTTGAACAAGTCTGGAAAGAAATG
CATAAGCTTTTGCCATTCTCACCGGATTCAGTCGTCACTCATGGTGATTTCTCACTTGATAACCTTATTT
TTGACGAGGGGAAATTAATAGGTTGTATTGATGTTGGACGAGTCGGAATCGCAGACCGATACCAGGATCT
TGCCATCCTATGGAACTGCCTCGGTGAGTTTTCTCCTTCATTACAGAAACGGCTTTTTCAAAAATATGGT
ATTGATAATCCTGATATGAATAAATTGCAGTTTCATTTGATGCTCGATGAGTTTTTCTAATCAGTACTGA
CAATAAAAAGATTCTTGTTTTCAAGAACTTGTCATTTGTATAGTTTTTTTATATTGTAGTTGTTCTATTT
TAATCAAATGTTAGCGTGATTTATATTTTTTTTCGCCTCGACATCATCTGCCCAGATGCGAAGTTAAGTG
CGCAGAAAGTAATATCATGCGTCAATCGTATGTGAATGCTGGTCGCTATACTGCTGTCGATTCGATACTA
ACGCCGCCATCCAGTGTCGAAAACTAGGGATAACAGGGTAATGAACCTGAATATATATACATCATTAATT
AATACAATGAAAAACAACACCAAGCTGCCAAAAGCTGTATATTAAAGTTAAAGCTCCCTCATTTTTAGTA
AGGACGCTTTCTTTTCCCACAAAAGGGACGAGGAAAAAAAGAAAAACCTGGAAATATAGTCACGTGACAT
GAATAAACAAGACCTAGGGCAATATGGAAAAAGAAGCTAGGATAAAAATACATTTATGAGGGTTGTAAGG
CAAAGTGGCTCAGCATTAAGTAGGGCTAAAAAGAGTCGCAAATATACATCGTACCGAGTGATGAACGTGG
TTTTGAACACCTTGTTCTCTTTTGTTCTCGCTCCCTACATTCACTATATATTAGAAGAAATTTCACCTCA
ATGGACAACTCGAGAAATGAATACAGAAATATGTTTTTTAGCGAAATTTTCCTTTCTTCTTGTCTTCTTG
TTTTATTTAAACTTCCAAGGCTTTAACTCAGTGTCAAACATAACAACCTCCTCCTCCCCCACCTACGACA
ACAACCGCCACTCCGCGGATCATGTCCAGATTGGATAAGTCCAAGGTTATTAACTCTGCCTTGGAATTGT
TGAACGAAGTTGGTATTGAAGGTTTGACCACTAGAAAGTTGGCTCAAAAATTGGGTGTTGAACAACCTAC
CTTGTACTGGCATGTTAAGAACAAAAGAGCTTTGTTGGACGCTTTGGCCATTGAAATGTTGGATAGACAT
CATACCCATTTCTGTCCATTGGAAGGTGAATCATGGCAAGATTTCTTGAGAAACAACGCCAAGTCTTTCA
GATGTGCTTTGTTGTCTCATAGAGATGGTGCTAAAGTTCACTTGGGTACTAGACCAACTGAAAAGCAATA
CGAAACTTTGGAAAACCAGTTGGCTTTCTTGTGTCAACAAGGTTTCTCTTTAGAAAACGCCTTGTATGCT
TTGTCTGCTGTTGGTCATTTTACCTTGGGTTGTGTTTTGGAAGATCAAGAACATCAAGTCGCCAAAGAAG
AAAGGGAAACTCCAACTACTGATTCTATGCCACCATTATTGAGACAAGCCATTGAGTTGTTTGATCATCA
AGGTGCTGAACCAGCTTTTTTGTTTGGTTTGGAATTGATCATCTGCGGTTTGGAGAAACAGTTGAAATGT
GAATCTGGCTCCTCTACCTCTACAACTGCTAAAAGAAAGAAGAGAAAGTTGACTGCCAGCGTTTCGAATA
CGCAGAATAAGCTGAATGAGCTTCTCGATGCCATCAGACAGGAGTTTCTCCAAGTCTCACAAGAGGCAAA
TACCTACCGTCTTCAAAACCAAAAGGATTACGATTTCAAAATGAACCAGCAGCTGGCTGAGATGCAGCAG
ATAAGAAACACCGTCTACGAACTGGAGCTAACTCACAGGAAAATGAAGGACGCGTACGAAGAAGAGATCA
AGCACTTGAAACTAGGGCTGGAGCAAAGAGACCATCAAATTGCATCTTTGACCGTCCAGCAACAGCAGCA
ACAGCAACAGCAGCAACAGCAACAGCAGCAACAGGTCCAGCAGCATTTACAACAGCAACAACAGCAGCTA
GCCGCTGCATCTGCATCTGTTCCAGTTGCGCAACAACCACCGGCTACTACTTCGGCCACCGCCACTCCAG
CAGCAAACACAACTACTGGTTCGCCATCGGCCTTCCCAGTACAAGCTAGCCGTCCTAATCTGGTTGGCTC
ACAGTTGCCTACCACCACTTTGCCTGTGGTGTCCTCAAACGCCCAACAACAACTACCACAACAGCAACTG
CAACAGCAGCAACTTCAACAACAGCAACCACCTCCCCAGGTTTCCGTGGCACCATTGAGTAACACAGCCA
TCAACGGATCTCCTACTTCTAAAGAGACCACTACTTTACCCTCTGTCAAGGCACCTGAATCTACGTTGAA
AGAAACTGAACCGGAAAATAATAATACCTCGAAGATAAATGACACCGGATCCGCCACCACGGCCACCACT
ACCACCGCAACTGAAACTGAAATCAAACCTAAGGAGGAAGACGCCACCCCGGCTAGTTTGCACCAGGATC
ACTACTTAGTCCCTTATAATCAAAGAGCAAACCACTCTAAACCTATCCCACCTTTCCTTTTGGATCTAGA
TTCCCAGTCTGTTCCCGATGCTCTGAAGAAGCAAACAAATGATTATTATATTTTATACAACCCGGCACTA
CCAAGAGAAATTGACGTTGAGTTACACAAATCTTTGGATCATACTTCAGTTGTTTGTTGCGTGAAGTTCA
GTAACGATGGTGAATACTTAGCCACAGGCTGCAACAAAACTACTCAAGTGTATCGCGTTTCAGACGGTTC
TCTGGTGGCCCGTTTATCTGACGATTCTGCTGCCAATAACCATCGAAATTCGATCACTGAAAATAACACC
ACCACGTCCACGGATAACAATACAATGACAACCACTACTACCACCACAATTACTACCACAGCGATGACTT
CGGCAGCAGAATTGGCAAAAGATGTGGAAAACCTGAACACTTCGTCTTCCCCATCATCCGACTTGTATAT
CCGTTCAGTGTGTTTTTCTCCAGATGGGAAATTTTTGGCAACAGGTGCTGAAGACAGACTGATTAGAATT
TGGGATATTGAAAATAGAAAGATTGTTATGATTCTTCAAGGCCACGAACAAGATATTTATTCATTGGACT
ACTTTCCCTCAGGTGACAAATTAGTCTCCGGTTCTGGTGACCGTACCGTTCGTATTTGGGACTTACGTAC
AGGCCAGTGTTCATTGACTTTATCCATTGAAGATGGTGTTACCACCGTCGCTGTATCACCAGGTGATGGT
AAATACATCGCTGCTGGTTCTCTAGATCGTGCTGTGAGAGTTTGGGATTCCGAGACCGGATTCTTGGTGG
AAAGACTAGATTCGGAAAACGAATCCGGTACAGGCCACAAGGACTCTGTTTATAGCGTTGTCTTCACGAG
AGATGGACAAAGCGTTGTATCCGGCTCATTAGATAGATCTGTTAAGCTCTGGAATTTGCAGAATGCAAAC
AACAAGAGCGATTCGAAAACTCCAAATTCCGGCACTTGTGAAGTTACGTATATCGGGCATAAAGACTTTG
TATTGTCCGTGGCCACCACACAAAATGATGAGTACATCTTGTCCGGTTCCAAAGATCGTGGTGTCCTGTT
TTGGGATAAGAAATCCGGCAATCCGTTATTGATGTTGCAAGGTCATAGGAATTCAGTTATATCTGTGGCT
GTGGCAAACGGGTCTCCGCTGGGTCCAGAATATAACGTTTTTGCTACTGGTAGCGGTGATTGTAAAGCAA
GGATTTGGAAGTATAAAAAAATAGCGCCAAATTAACCTGCAGGATACCCAGTTGAGAAGACGAGCTATTT
TTCTCATGTTTCTTTTGTTTATTCACTTTTCTATACTTTTTCTTTTCTATTGAAATATATATTATATCTT
ATGTATGTTTTTTTGTATTATAAACAAGCAAATTTCGTCTTGCCA
Features (pLannotate 1.2.2; 22 found; start..end, strand, type, name):
    232..470     +  promoter       TEF1 promoter (fragment): S. cerevisiae TEF1; promoter for EF-1α
    497..515     +  protein_bind   tet operator: bacterial operator O1 for the tetR and tetA genes tetracycline repressor TetR
    523..544     +  promoter       PLtetO-1 promoter (fragment): modified phage lambda PL promoter with tet operator sites (Lutz and Bujard, 1997)
    557..576     +  promoter       PLtetO-1 promoter (fragment): modified phage lambda PL promoter with tet operator sites (Lutz and Bujard, 1997)
    584..602     +  protein_bind   tet operator: bacterial operator O1 for the tetR and tetA genes tetracycline repressor TetR
    623..798     +  promoter       TEF1 promoter (fragment): S. cerevisiae TEF1; promoter for EF-1α
    821..1520    +  CDS            GAL80 (fragment): transcriptional repressor that inhibits GAL4; Saccharomyces cerevisiae GAL80; GAL80 binds to and inhibits the transcriptional activation domain of GAL4.
   1573..1589    -  protein_bind   lac operator: The lac repressor binds to the lac operator to inhibit transcription in E. coli. This inhibition can be relieved by adding lactose or isopropyl-β-D-thiogalactopyranoside (IPTG). lac repressor encoded by lacI
   1597..1627    -  promoter       lac promoter: promoter for the E. coli lac operon
   1642..1663    -  protein_bind   CAP binding site: CAP binding activates transcription in the presence of cAMP. E. coli catabolite activator protein
   1676..1768    -  CDS            lacI (fragment): lac repressor; lacI; The lac repressor binds to the lac operator to inhibit transcription in E. coli. This inhibition can be relieved by adding lactose or isopropyl-β-D-thiogalactopyranoside (IPTG).
   1951..2539    -  rep_origin     ori: high-copy-number ColE1/pMB1/pBR322/pUC origin of replication
   2710..3570    -  CDS            AmpR: β-lactamase; bla; confers resistance to ampicillin, carbenicillin, and related antibiotics
   3571..3675    -  promoter       AmpR promoter: bla
   3770..3805    +  CDS            rop (fragment): Rop protein, which maintains plasmids at low copy number; rop
   3907..4006    +  misc_feature   bom (fragment): basis of mobility region from pBR322
   4012..4169    -  CDS            lacZα (fragment): LacZα fragment of β-galactosidase; lacZ fragment
   4177..4245    +  CDS            SUR7 (fragment): SUR7_YEAST - Experimental evidence at protein level: Swiss-Prot protein existence level 1. Involved in sporulation and affects the sphingolipid composition of the plasma membrane. Probably involved in endocytosis. From Saccharomyces cerevisiae (strain ATCC 204508 / S288c) (Baker's yeast).
   4507..5863    +  gene           kanMX: yeast selectable marker conferring kanamycin resistance (Wach et al., 1994)
   6146..6451    +  CDS            YFD2_YEAST: Protein uncertain: Swiss-Prot protein existence level 5. From Saccharomyces cerevisiae (strain ATCC 204508 / S288c) (Baker's yeast).
   6462..7082    +  CDS            tetR: TETR2_ECOLX - Experimental evidence at protein level: Swiss-Prot protein existence level 1. TetR is the repressor of the tetracycline resistance element; its N-terminal region forms a helix-turn-helix structure and binds DNA. Binding of tetracycline to TetR reduces the repressor affinity for the tetracycline resistance gene (tetA) promoter operator sites. From Escherichia coli.
   7119..9272    +  CDS            TUP1: TUP1_YEAST - Also known as AAR1, AER2, AMM1, CYC9, FLK1, SFL2, UMR7. Experimental evidence at protein level: Swiss-Prot protein existence level 1. Acts as component of the CYC8-TUP1 corepressor complex which is involved in the repression of many genes in a wide variety of physiological processes including heme-regulated and catabolite repressed genes. May also be involved in the derepression of at least some target genes. The complex is recruited to target genes by interaction with DNA-bound transcriptional repressors, like MATALPHA2, MIG1, RFX1 and SKO1. The complex recruits histone deacetyla
