[The description below was written by a language model from this plasmid's Addgene catalogue record and pLannotate feature annotations shown in this document.]
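Description:
pIRTetR-GAL80 is a yeast integration construct built on the pUC19 backbone and assembled by Gibson cloning. It is propagated in E. coli through the high-copy pUC/ColE1 origin with ampicillin selection from the bla gene. The feature table shows no yeast replication origin or centromere. Together with the two homology arms named in the insert (gal80Arm1 and GAL80Arm2), this indicates that the cassette is meant to be integrated at the chromosomal GAL80 locus of Saccharomyces cerevisiae. The downstream arm appears as a partial GAL80 coding sequence, and a short SUR7 fragment lies at the upstream end, probably as part of the other arm. Yeast transformants are selected with the kanMX marker, in which the kanamycin-resistance gene sits between Ashbya gossypii TEF1 promoter and terminator sequences and, in yeast, confers G418 resistance.

The synthetic payload has two functional parts. The first is TetR followed directly by the yeast corepressor TUP1, which the insert name places under the HAC1 promoter. The adjacent arrangement suggests a TetR–TUP1 fusion repressor, though the record does not state this explicitly. The insert name also lists an ABF1 element after TUP1, whose role is not described. The second part is a TEF1 promoter interrupted by a cluster of tet operator sites, positioned directly upstream of the GAL80 arm so that, after integration, it would drive GAL80 in place of the native promoter. TetR–TUP1 bound at the operators should silence GAL80, whose product inhibits the GAL4 activator. Tetracycline releases TetR from the operators, which would restore GAL80 expression and shut down GAL promoters. This matches the stated purpose of providing tetracycline-mediated repression of GAL promoters, as part of artificial regulatory circuits for yeast metabolic engineering.
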