Addgene plasmid #185853: pIRTetR-GAL80
Purpose: Plugging the mechanism of tetracycline-mediated repression of GAL promoters in Saccharomyces cerevisiae
Depositing lab: Claudia Vickers. Depositing organization: University of Queensland. Publication: Engineering eukaryote-like regulatory circuits to expand artificial control mechanisms for metabolic engineering in Saccharomyces cerevisiae. Peng B, Bandari NC, Lu Z, Howard CB, Scott C, Trau M, Dumsday G, Vickers CE. Commun Biol. 2022 Feb 16;5(1):135. doi: 10.1038/s42003-022-03070-z. PubMed 35173283.
Backbone
  Vector backbone: pUC19
  Vector type: Yeast Expression
Growth in bacteria
  Bacterial resistance: Ampicillin, 100 μg/mL
  Growth temperature: 37°C
  Growth strain: DH5alpha
  Copy number: High Copy
Gene/Insert
  Gene/Insert name: gal80Arm1-PAgTEF1-KanMX4-TAgTEF1-PHAC1>TetR>TUP1>PABF1- PTEF1+[TetO]>GAL80Arm2
  Species: Synthetic
  Mutation: None
  Cloning method: Gibson Cloning
Terms and licenses: Academic/Nonprofit Terms; Industry Terms: Not Available to Industry
How to cite: pIRTetR-GAL80 was a gift from Claudia Vickers (Addgene plasmid # 185853 ; http://n2t.net/addgene:185853 ; RRID:Addgene_185853)
